Addgene plasmid #109941: pHH0103_TRIP6_LIM
Purpose: Protein expression and purification of TRIP6_LIM
Depositing lab: Sachdev Sidhu. Depositing organization: University of Toronto. Publication: Large-scale survey and database of high affinity ligands for peptide recognition modules. Teyra J, Kelil A, Jain S, Helmy M, Jajodia R, Hooda Y, Gu J, D'Cruz AA, Nicholson SE, Min J, Sudol M, Kim PM, Bader GD, Sidhu SS. Mol Syst Biol. 2020 Dec;16(12):e9310. doi: 10.15252/msb.20199310. PubMed 33438817.
Backbone
  Vector backbone: pHH0103
  Vector type: Bacterial Expression
Growth in bacteria
  Bacterial resistance: Ampicillin, 100 μg/mL
  Growth temperature: 37°C
  Growth strain: DH5alpha
  Copy number: Low Copy
Gene/Insert
  Gene/Insert name: TRIP6_LIM
  Species: H. sapiens (human)
  Cloning method: Restriction Enzyme; 5′ cloning site Sfi1 (unknown if destroyed); 3′ cloning site Not1 (unknown if destroyed)
Terms and licenses: Academic/Nonprofit Terms; Industry Terms: Not Available to Industry
How to cite: pHH0103_TRIP6_LIM was a gift from Sachdev Sidhu (Addgene plasmid # 109941 ; http://n2t.net/addgene:109941 ; RRID:Addgene_109941)
