[The description below was written by a language model from this plasmid's Addgene catalogue record and pLannotate feature annotations shown in this document.]
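Description:
pHH0103_TRIP6_LIM is a bacterial expression plasmid built on the pHH0103 backbone for producing and purifying the LIM domain region of human TRIP6 in E. coli. The plasmid is about 7.1 kb. It replicates from a ColE1/pBR322-type origin with the pBR322 bom region, and the record lists it as low copy. Selection is by ampicillin through the bla gene and its own promoter. An f1 origin is also present; in the annotation it interrupts the rop sequence, which survives only as fragments.

Expression is driven by the hybrid tac promoter followed by a lac operator. The plasmid carries its own lacI gene under the up-mutated lacIq promoter, so transcription is held off by the lac repressor until an inducer such as IPTG is supplied. The open reading frame begins with a 6xHis tag, continues through Schistosoma japonicum glutathione S-transferase, and then runs into the TRIP6 fragment, which was cloned between SfiI and NotI sites. This gives a His-GST-TRIP6_LIM fusion that can be captured by either metal-chelate or glutathione affinity. The annotation software matched the insert to the mouse Trip6 orthologue, but the catalogue entry gives the species as human; the match probably reflects sequence conservation.

The fd terminator lies downstream of the insert. Beyond it are fragments of M13 gene III, a short tetracycline resistance remnant and a partial tet promoter, which look like leftovers from a phagemid and pBR322 ancestry rather than functional parts of the cassette. The plasmid comes from a large survey of ligands for peptide recognition modules, which suggests the purified domain served as a target for identifying peptide ligands.
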