Features (pLannotate 1.2.2; 21 found; start..end, strand, type, name):
      1..29      +  promoter       tac promoter: strong E. coli promoter; hybrid between the trp and lac UV5 promoters
     37..53      +  protein_bind   lac operator: The lac repressor binds to the lac operator to inhibit transcription in E. coli. This inhibition can be relieved by adding lactose or isopropyl-β-D-thiogalactopyranoside (IPTG). lac repressor encoded by lacI
    138..155     +  CDS            6xHis: 6xHis affinity tag
    171..824     +  CDS            GST26_SCHJA: Experimental evidence at protein level: Swiss-Prot protein existence level 1. GST isoenzymes appear to play a central role in the parasite detoxification system. Other functions are also suspected including a role in increasing the solubility of haematin in the parasite gut. From Schistosoma japonicum (Blood fluke).
    813..1283    +  CDS            Trip6 (fragment): TRIP6_MOUSE - Also known as Zrp1. Experimental evidence at protein level: Swiss-Prot protein existence level 1. Relays signals from the cell surface to the nucleus to weaken adherens junction and promote actin cytoskeleton reorganization and cell invasiveness. Involved in lysophosphatidic acid-induced cell adhesion and migration. Acts as a transcriptional coactivator for NF- kappa-B and JUN, and mediates the transrepression of these transcription factors induced by glucocorticoid receptor (By similarity). From Mus musculus (Mouse).
   1299..1346    +  terminator     fd terminator (sequence withheld): central terminator from bacteriophage fd (Otsuka and Kunisawa, 1982)
   1351..1563    +  CDS            M13 gene III (fragment) (sequence partly withheld): pIII; III; minor coat protein
   1578..2048    +  CDS            M13 gene III (fragment) (sequence partly withheld): pIII; III; minor coat protein
   2070..2140    +  CDS            TcR (fragment): tetracycline efflux protein; tet; confers resistance to tetracycline
   2382..2762    -  CDS            YPB1_ECOLX: Protein predicted: Swiss-Prot protein existence level 4. From Escherichia coli.
   2779..2930    +  CDS            rop (fragment): Rop protein, which maintains plasmids at low copy number; rop
   2966..3394    -  rep_origin     f1 ori (sequence partly withheld): f1 bacteriophage origin of replication; arrow indicates direction of (+) strand synthesis
   3403..3442    +  CDS            rop (fragment): Rop protein, which maintains plasmids at low copy number; rop
   3544..3684    +  misc_feature   bom: basis of mobility region from pBR322
   3870..4457    -  rep_origin     ori: high-copy-number ColE1/pMB1/pBR322/pUC origin of replication
   4628..5488    -  CDS            AmpR: β-lactamase; bla; confers resistance to ampicillin, carbenicillin, and related antibiotics
   5489..5593    -  promoter       AmpR promoter: bla
   5702..5779    +  promoter       lacIq promoter: lacI (mutant); In the lacIq allele, a single base change in the promoter boosts expression of the lacI gene about 10-fold.
   5780..6862    +  CDS            lacI: lac repressor; lacI; The lac repressor binds to the lac operator to inhibit transcription in E. coli. This inhibition can be relieved by adding lactose or isopropyl-β-D-thiogalactopyranoside (IPTG).
   6875..6896    +  protein_bind   CAP binding site: CAP binding activates transcription in the presence of cAMP. E. coli catabolite activator protein
   6915..6932    +  promoter       tet promoter (fragment): E. coli promoter for tetracycline efflux protein gene
>Addgene plasmid #109941 | pHH0103_TRIP6_LIM | addgene full sequence | sequence record 215190 | Addgene NGS Result
TTGACAATTAATCATCGGCTCGTATAATGTGTGGAATTGTGAGCGGATAACAATTTCACACAGGAAACAG
CCAGTCCGTTTAGGTGTTTTCACGAGCACTTCACCAACAAGGACCATAGATTATGAAAATCGAAGAACAC
CATCACCATCACCATTCCAGCGGTAAGCTTATGTCCCCTATACTAGGTTATTGGAAAATTAAGGGCCTTG
TGCAACCCACTCGACTTCTTTTGGAATATCTTGAAGAAAAATATGAAGAGCATTTGTATGAGCGCGATGA
AGGTGATAAATGGCGAAACAAAAAGTTTGAATTGGGTTTGGAGTTTCCCAATCTTCCTTATTATATTGAT
GGTGATGTTAAATTAACACAGTCTATGGCCATCATACGTTATATAGCTGACAAGCACAACATGTTGGGTG
GTTGTCCAAAAGAGCGTGCAGAGATTTCAATGCTTGAAGGAGCGGTTTTGGATATTAGATACGGTGTTTC
GAGAATTGCATATAGTAAAGACTTTGAAACTCTCAAAGTTGATTTTCTTAGCAAGCTACCTGAAATGCTG
AAAATGTTCGAAGATCGTTTATGTCATAAAACATATTTAAATGGTGATCATGTAACCCATCCTGACTTCA
TGTTGTATGACGCTCTTGATGTTGTTTTATACATGGACCCAATGTGCCTGGATGCGTTCCCAAAATTAGT
TTGTTTTAAAAAACGTATTGAAGCTATCCCACAAATTGATAAGTACTTGAAATCCAGCAAGTATATAGCA
TGGCCTTTGCAGGGCTGGCAAGCCACGTTTGGTGGTGGCGACCATCCTCCAAAATCGGATCTGGAAGTTC
TGTTCCAGGGGCCCCTGTCCAGCGGTCTGGTTCCGCGTGGTTCCGGTACCGCGGCCCAGCCGGCCAGCGG
TGAATATTTTGGTCAGTGTGGTGGTTGTGGTGAAGATGTTGTTGGTGATGGTGCCGGTGTTGTTGCACTG
GATCGTGTTTTTCATGTTGGTTGTTTTGTTTGTAGCACCTGTCGTGCACAGCTGCGTGGTCAGCATTTTT
ATGCAGTTGAACGTCGTGCATATTGCGAAGGTTGTTATGTTGCAACCCTGGAAAAATGTGCAACCTGTAG
CCAGCCGATTCTGGATCGCATTCTGCGTGCAATGGGTAAAGCATATCATCCGGGTTGCTTTACATGTGTT
GTTTGTCATCGTGGTCTGGATGGTATTCCGTTTACCGTTGATGCAACCAGCCAGATTCATTGCATTGAAG
ATTTTCACCGTAAGTTTGCCCCTGCGGCCGCATA
[142 nt withheld, positions 1295-1436]
C
[98 nt withheld, positions 1438-1535]
AGTTTGTACTGGTGACGAAACTCAGTGTCTAGCTAGAGTGGC
[149 nt withheld, positions 1578-1726]
T
[41 nt withheld, positions 1728-1768]
T
[62 nt withheld, positions 1770-1831]
A
[35 nt withheld, positions 1833-1867]
CCTCCCTCAATCGGTTGAATGTCGCCCTTTTGTCTTTGGCGCTGGTAAACCATATGAA
[86 nt withheld, positions 1926-2011]
T
[54 nt withheld, positions 2013-2066]
CTAGCGCCGCCCTATACCTTGTCTGCCTCCCCGCGTTGCGTCGCGGTGCATGGAGCCGGGCCACCTCGAC
CTGAATGGAAGCCGGCGGCACCTCGCTAACGGATTCACCACTCCAAGAATTGGAGCCAATCAATTCTTGC
GGAGAACTGTGAATGCGCAAACCAACCCTTGGCAGAACATATCCATCGCGTCCGCCATCTCCAGCAGCCG
CACGCGGCGCATCTCGGGCAGCGTTGGGTCCTGGCCACGGGTGCGCATGATCGTGCTCCTGTCGTTGAGG
ACCCGGCTAGGCTGGCGGGGTTGCCTTACTGGTTAGCAGAATGAATCACCGATACGCGAGCGAACGTGAA
GCGACTGCTGCTGCAAAACGTCTGCGACCTGAGCAACAACATGAATGGTCTTCGGTTTCCGTGTTTCGTA
AAGTCTGGAAACGCGGAAGTCAGCGCCCTGCACCATTATGTTCCGGATCTGCATCGCAGGATGCTGCTGG
CTACCCTGTGGAACACCTACATCTGTATTAACGAAGCGCTGGCATTGACCCTGAGTGATTTTTCTCTGGT
CCCGCCGCATCCATACCGCCAGTTGTTTACCCTCACAACGTTCCAGTAACCGGGCATGTTCATCATCAGT
AACCCGTATCGTGAGCATCCTCTCTCGTTTCATCGGTATCATTACCCCCATGAACAGAAATCCCCCTTAC
ACGGAGGCATCAGTGACCAAACAGGAAAAAACCGCCCTTAACATGGCCCGCTTTATCAGAAGCCAGACAT
TAACGCTTCTGGAGAAACTCAACGAGCTGGACGCGGATGAACAGGCAGACATCTGTGAATCGCTTCACGA
CCACGCTGATGAGCTTTACCGCAGGATCCGCGAAATTGTAAGCGTTAATATTTTGTTAAAATTCGCGTTA
AATTTTTGTTAAATCAGCTCATTTTTTAACCAATAGGCCGAAATCGGCAAAATCCCTTATAAATCAAAAG
AATAGACCGAGATAGGGT
[37 nt withheld, positions 3065-3101]
AAAGAACGTGGACTCCAACGTCAAAGG
[49 nt withheld, positions 3129-3177]
T
[91 nt withheld, positions 3179-3269]
G
[124 nt withheld, positions 3271-3394]
CGCGGATCCTGCCTCGCGCGTTTCGGTGATGACGGTGAAAACCTCTGACACATGCAGCTCCCGGAGACGG
TCACAGCTTGTCTGTAAGCGGATGCCGGGAGCAGACAAGCCCGTCAGGGCGCGTCAGCGGGTGTTGGCGG
GTGTCGGGGCGCAGCCATGACCCAGTCACGTAGCGATAGCGGAGTGTATACTGGCTTAACTATGCGGCAT
CAGAGCAGATTGTACTGAGAGTGCACCATATGCGGTGTGAAATACCGCACAGATGCGTAAGGAGAAAATA
CCGCATCAGGCGCTCTTCCGCTTCCTCGCTCACTGACTCGCTGCGCTCGGTCGTTCGGCTGCGGCGAGCG
GTATCAGCTCACTCAAAGGCGGTAATACGGTTATCCACAGAATCAGGGGATAACGCAGGAAAGAACATGT
GAGCAAAAGGCCAGCAAAAGGCCAGGAACCGTAAAAAGGCCGCGTTGCTGGCGTTTTTCCATAGGCTCCG
CCCCCCTGACGAGCATCACAAAAATCGACGCTCAAGTCAGAGGTGGCGAAACCCGACAGGACTATAAAGA
TACCAGGGTTTCCCCCTGGAAGCTCCCTCGTGCGCTCTCCTGTTCCGACCCTGCCGCTTACCGGATACCT
GTCCGCCTTTCTCCCTTCGGGAAGCGTGGCGCTTTCTCATAGCTCACGCTGTAGGTATCTCAGTTCGGTG
TAGGTCGTTCGCTCCAAGCTGGGCTGTGTGCACGAACCCCCCGTTCAGCCCGACCGCTGCGCCTTATCCG
GTAACTATCGTCTTGAGTCCAACCCGGTAAGACACGACTTATCGCCACTGGCAGCAGCCACTGGTAACAG
GATTAGCAGAGCGAGGTATGTAGGCGGTGCTACAGAGTTCTTGAAGTGGTGGCCTAACTACGGCTACACT
AGAAGGACAGTATTTGGTATCTGCGCTCTGCTGAAGCCAGTTACCTTCGGAAAAAGAGTTGGTAGCTCTT
GATCCGGCAAACAAACCACCGCTGGTAGCGGTGGTTTTTTTGTTTGCAAGCAGCAGATTACGCGCAGAAA
AAAAGGATCTCAAGAAGATCCTTTGATCTTTTCTACGGGGTCTGACGCTCAGTGGAACGAAAACTCACGT
TAAGGGATTTTGGTCATGAGATTATCAAAAAGGATCTTCACCTAGATCCTTTTAAATTAAAAATGAAGTT
TTAAATCAATCTAAAGTATATATGAGTAAACTTGGTCTGACAGTTACCAATGCTTAATCAGTGAGGCACC
TATCTCAGCGATCTGTCTATTTCGTTCATCCATAGTTGCCTGACTCCCCGTCGTGTAGATAACTACGATA
CGGGAGGGCTTACCATCTGGCCCCAGTGCTGCAATGATACCGCGAGACCCACGCTCACCGGCTCCAGATT
TATCAGCAATAAACCAGCCAGCCGGAAGGGCCGAGCGCAGAAGTGGTCCTGCAACTTTATCCGCCTCCAT
CCAGTCTATTAATTGTTGCCGGGAAGCTAGAGTAAGTAGTTCGCCAGTTAATAGTTTGCGCAACGTTGTT
GCCATTGCTGCAGGCATCGTGGTGTCACGCTCGTCGTTTGGTATGGCTTCATTCAGCTCCGGTTCCCAAC
GATCAAGGCGAGTTACATGATCCCCCATGTTGTGCAAAAAAGCGGTTAGCTCCTTCGGTCCTCCGATCGT
TGTCAGAAGTAAGTTGGCCGCAGTGTTATCACTCATGGTTATGGCAGCACTGCATAATTCTCTTACTGTC
ATGCCATCCGTAAGATGCTTTTCTGTGACTGGTGAGTACTCAACCAAGTCATTCTGAGAATAGTGTATGC
GGCGACCGAGTTGCTCTTGCCCGGCGTCAACACGGGATAATACCGCGCCACATAGCAGAACTTTAAAAGT
GCTCATCATTGGAAAACGTTCTTCGGGGCGAAAACTCTCAAGGATCTTACCGCTGTTGAGATCCAGTTCG
ATGTAACCCACTCGTGCACCCAACTGATCTTCAGCATCTTTTACTTTCACCAGCGTTTCTGGGTGAGCAA
AAACAGGAAGGCAAAATGCCGCAAAAAAGGGAATAAGGGCGACACGGAAATGTTGAATACTCATACTCTT
CCTTTTTCAATATTATTGAAGCATTTATCAGGGTTATTGTCTCATGAGCGGATACATATTTGAATGTATT
TAGAAAAATAAACAAATAGGGGTTCCGCGCACATTTCCCCGAAAAGTGCCACCTGACGTCTAAGAAACCA
TTATTATCATGACATTAACCTATAAAAATAGGCGTATCACGAGGCCCTTTCGTCTTCAAGAATTCCCGAC
ACCATCGAATGGTGCAAAACCTTTCGCGGTATGGCATGATAGCGCCCGGAAGAGAGTCAATTCAGGGTGG
TGAATGTGAAACCAGTAACGTTATACGATGTCGCAGAGTATGCCGGTGTCTCTTATCAGACCGTTTCCCG
CGTGGTGAACCAGGCCAGCCACGTTTCTGCGAAAACGCGGGAAAAAGTGGAAGCGGCGATGGCGGAGCTG
AATTACATTCCCAACCGCGTGGCACAACAACTGGCGGGCAAACAGTCGTTGCTGATTGGCGTTGCCACCT
CCAGTCTGGCCCTGCACGCGCCGTCGCAAATTGTCGCGGCGATTAAATCTCGCGCCGATCAACTGGGTGC
CAGCGTGGTGGTGTCGATGGTAGAACGAAGCGGCGTCGAAGCCTGTAAAGCGGCGGTGCACAATCTTCTC
GCGCAACGCGTCAGTGGGCTGATCATTAACTATCCGCTGGATGACCAGGATGCCATTGCTGTGGAAGCTG
CCTGCACTAATGTTCCGGCGTTATTTCTTGATGTCTCTGACCAGACACCCATCAACAGTATTATTTTCTC
CCATGAAGACGGTACGCGACTGGGCGTGGAGCATCTGGTCGCATTGGGTCACCAGCAAATCGCGCTGTTA
GCGGGCCCATTAAGTTCTGTCTCGGCGCGTCTGCGTCTGGCTGGCTGGCATAAATATCTCACTCGCAATC
AAATTCAGCCGATAGCGGAACGGGAAGGCGACTGGAGTGCCATGTCCGGTTTTCAACAAACCATGCAAAT
GCTGAATGAGGGCATCGTTCCCACTGCGATGCTGGTTGCCAACGATCAGATGGCGCTGGGCGCAATGCGC
GCCATTACCGAGTCCGGGCTGCGCGTTGGTGCGGATATCTCGGTAGTGGGATACGACGATACCGAAGACA
GCTCATGTTATATCCCGCCGTTAACCACCATCAAACAGGATTTTCGCCTGCTGGGGCAAACCAGCGTGGA
CCGCTTGCTGCAACTCTCTCAGGGCCAGGCGGTGAAGGGCAATCAGCTGTTGCCCGTCTCACTGGTGAAA
AGAAAAACCACCCTGGCGCCCAATACGCAAACCGCCTCTCCCCGCGCGTTGGCCGATTCATTAATGCAGC
TGGCACGACAGGTTTCCCGACTGGAAAGCGGGCAGTGAGCGCAACGCAATTAATGTAAGTTAGCTCACTC
ATTAGGCACAATTCTCATGTTTGACAGCTTATCATCGACTGCACGGTGCACCAATGCTTCTGGCGTCAGG
CAGCCATCGGAAGCTGTGGTATGGCTGTGCAGGTCGTAAATCACTGCATAATTCGTGTCGCTCAAGGCGC
ACTCCCGTTCTGGATAATGTTTTTTGCGCCGACATCATAACGGTTCTGGCAAATATTCTGAAATGAGCTG
